>Addgene plasmid #55081 | mCherry-MCPB1-C-18 | addgene full sequence | sequence record 386458 | Addgene NGS Result
TAGTTATTAATAGTAATCAATTACGGGGTCATTAGTTCATAGCCCATATATGGAGTTCCGCGTTACATAA
CTTACGGTAAATGGCCCGCCTGGCTGACCGCCCAACGACCCCCGCCCATTGACGTCAATAATGACGTATG
TTCCCATAGTAACGCCAATAGGGACTTTCCATTGACGTCAATGGGTGGAGTATTTACGGTAAACTGCCCA
CTTGGCAGTACATCAAGTGTATCATATGCCAAGTACGCCCCCTATTGACGTCAATGACGGTAAATGGCCC
GCCTGGCATTATGCCCAGTACATGACCTTATGGGACTTTCCTACTTGGCAGTACATCTACGTATTAGTCA
TCGCTATTACCATGGTGATGCGGTTTTGGCAGTACATCAATGGGCGTGGATAGCGGTTTGACTCACGGGG
ATTTCCAAGTCTCCACCCCATTGACGTCAATGGGAGTTTGTTTTGGCACCAAAATCAACGGGACTTTCCA
AAATGTCGTAACAACTCCGCCCCATTGACGCAAATGGGCGGTAGGCGTGTACGGTGGGAGGTCTATATAA
GCAGAGCTGGTTTAGTGAACCGTCAGATCCGCTAGCGCTACCGGTCGCCACCATGGTGAGCAAGGGCGAG
GAGGATAACATGGCCATCATCAAGGAGTTCATGCGCTTCAAGGTGCACATGGAGGGCTCCGTGAACGGCC
ACGAGTTCGAGATCGAGGGCGAGGGCGAGGGCCGCCCCTACGAGGGCACCCAGACCGCCAAGCTGAAGGT
GACCAAGGGTGGCCCCCTGCCCTTCGCCTGGGACATCCTGTCCCCTCAGTTCATGTACGGCTCCAAGGCC
TACGTGAAGCACCCCGCCGACATCCCCGACTACTTGAAGCTGTCCTTCCCCGAGGGCTTCAAGTGGGAGC
GCGTGATGAACTTCGAGGACGGCGGCGTGGTGACCGTGACCCAGGACTCCTCCCTGCAGGACGGCGAGTT
CATCTACAAGGTGAAGCTGCGCGGCACCAACTTCCCCTCCGACGGCCCCGTAATGCAGAAGAAGACCATG
GGCTGGGAGGCCTCCTCCGAGCGGATGTACCCCGAGGACGGCGCCCTGAAGGGCGAGATCAAGCAGAGGC
TGAAGCTGAAGGACGGCGGCCACTACGACGCTGAGGTCAAGACCACCTACAAGGCCAAGAAGCCCGTGCA
GCTGCCCGGCGCCTACAACGTCAACATCAAGTTGGACATCACCTCCCACAACGAGGACTACACCATCGTG
GAACAGTACGAACGCGCCGAGGGCCGCCACTCCACCGGCGGCATGGACGAGCTGTACAAGTCCGGACTCA
GATCTCGAGAGTCCAGTGGATATTCGTCTCGGTCGGGTGGAAGCAGCGATCAGCAGCTGGACTGCGCCTT
GGACCTGATGAGGCGCCTGCCTCCACAGCAGATTGAGAAGAACCTCAGCGATCTGATCGACCTGGTCCCC
AGTCTGTGTGAAGATCTCCTGTCATCTGTTGACCAGCCCCTGAAAATTGCCAGAGACAAGGTGGTGGGCA
AGGATTACCTTTTGTGTGACTACAACAGAGACGGGGACTCCTATAGGTCACCGTGGAGTAACAAGTATGA
CCCTCCTTTGGAAGATGGGGCCATGCCATCTGCTCGGCTCAGAAAGCTGGAGGTAGAGGCCAACAATGCC
TTCGACCAATACCGAGACCTGTATTTTGAAGGTGGGGTCTCATCAGTCTACCTCTGGGATCTTGATCATG
GCTTTGCTGGAGTGATCCTCATAAAGAAAGCTGGAGATGGATCCAAGAAGATCAAAGGCTGCTGGGATTC
CATCCACGTGGTGGAAGTGCAGGAGAAGTCCAGCGGCCGTACTGCCCATTACAAGTTGACCTCCACGGTG
ATGCTATGGCTGCAAACCAACAAATCCGGCTCGGGCACCATGAACCTGGGAGGCAGCCTAACCAGACAGA
TGGAGAAAGACGAAACTGTGAGTGACTGTTCCCCACACATAGCCAACATCGGGCGCCTGGTGGAGGACAT
GGAAAACAAAATCCGAAGCACGCTGAATGAGATCTACTTTGGAAAAACAAAGGACATCGTCAACGGGCTG
AGATCTCTTGATGCTATCCCCGACAACCACAAGTTTAAGCAGTTGCAGAGGGAACTTTCTCAAGTGCTGA
CCCAGCGCCAGGTCTACATCCAGCCTGATAATTGAGAATTCTGCAGTCGACGGTACCGCGGGCCCGGGAT
CCACCGGATCTAGATAACTGATCATAATCAGCCATACCACATTTGTAGAGGTTTTACTTGCTTTAAAAAA
CCTCCCACACCTCCCCCTGAACCTGAAACATAAAATGAATGCAATTGTTGTTGTTAACTTGTTTATTGCA
GCTTATAATGGTTACAAATAAAGCAATAGCATCACAAATTTCACAAATAAAGCATTTTTTTCACTGCATT
CTAGTTGTGGTTTGTCCAAACTCATCAATGTATCTTAACGCGTAAATTGTAAGCGTTAATATTTTGTTAA
AATTCGCGTTAAATTTTTGTTAAATCAGCTCATTTTTTAACCAATAGGCCGAAATCGGCAAAATCCCTTA
TAAATCAAAAGAATAGACCGAGATAGGGT
[37 nt withheld, positions 2620-2656]
AAAGAACGTGGACTCCAACGTCAAAGG
[49 nt withheld, positions 2684-2732]
T
[91 nt withheld, positions 2734-2824]
G
[124 nt withheld, positions 2826-2949]
CAGGTGGCACTTTTCGGGGAAATGTGCGCGGAACCCCTATTTGTTTATTTTTCTAAATACATTCAAATAT
GTATCCGCTCATGAGACAATAACCCTGATAAATGCTTCAATAATATTGAAAAAGGAAGAGTCCTGAGGCG
GAAAGAACCAGCTGTGGAATGTGTGTCAGTTAGGGTGTGGAAAGTCCCCAGGCTCCCCAGCAGGCAGAAG
TATGCAAAGCATGCATCTCAATTAGTCAGCAACCAGGTGTGGAAAGTCCCCAGGCTCCCCAGCAGGCAGA
AGTATGCAAAGCATGCATCTCAATTAGTCAGCAACCATAGTCCCGCCCCTAACTCCGCCCATCCCGCCCC
TAACTCCGCCCAGTTCCGCCCATTCTCCGCCCCATGGCTGACTAATTTTTTTTATTTATGCAGAGGCCGA
GGCCGCCTCGGCCTCTGAGCTATTCCAGAAGTAGTGAGGAGGCTTTTTTGGAGGCCTAGGCTTTTGCAAA
GATCGATCAAGAGACAGGATGAGGATCGTTTCGCATGATTGAACAAGATGGATTGCACGCAGGTTCTCCG
GCCGCTTGGGTGGAGAGGCTATTCGGCTATGACTGGGCACAACAGACAATCGGCTGCTCTGATGCCGCCG
TGTTCCGGCTGTCAGCGCAGGGGCGCCCGGTTCTTTTTGTCAAGACCGACCTGTCCGGTGCCCTGAATGA
ACTGCAAGACGAGGCAGCGCGGCTATCGTGGCTGGCCACGACGGGCGTTCCTTGCGCAGCTGTGCTCGAC
GTTGTCACTGAAGCGGGAAGGGACTGGCTGCTATTGGGCGAAGTGCCGGGGCAGGATCTCCTGTCATCTC
ACCTTGCTCCTGCCGAGAAAGTATCCATCATGGCTGATGCAATGCGGCGGCTGCATACGCTTGATCCGGC
TACCTGCCCATTCGACCACCAAGCGAAACATCGCATCGAGCGAGCACGTACTCGGATGGAAGCCGGTCTT
GTCGATCAGGATGATCTGGACGAAGAGCATCAGGGGCTCGCGCCAGCCGAACTGTTCGCCAGGCTCAAGG
CGAGCATGCCCGACGGCGAGGATCTCGTCGTGACCCATGGCGATGCCTGCTTGCCGAATATCATGGTGGA
AAATGGCCGCTTTTCTGGATTCATCGACTGTGGCCGGCTGGGTGTGGCGGACCGCTATCAGGACATAGCG
TTGGCTACCCGTGATATTGCTGAAGAGCTTGGCGGCGAATGGGCTGACCGCTTCCTCGTGCTTTACGGTA
TCGCCGCTCCCGATTCGCAGCGCATCGCCTTCTATCGCCTTCTTGACGAGTTCTTCTGAGCGGGACTCTG
GGGTTCGAAATGACCGACCAAGCGACGCCCAACCTGCCATCACGAGATTTCGATTCCACCGCCGCCTTCT
ATGAAAGGTTGGGCTTCGGAATCGTTTTCCGGGACGCCGGCTGGATGATCCTCCAGCGCGGGGATCTCAT
GCTGGAGTTCTTCGCCCACCCTAGGGGGAGGCTAACTGAAACACGGAAGGAGACAATACCGGAAGGAACC
CGCGCTATGACGGCAATAAAAAGACAGAATAAAACGCACGGTGTTGGGTCGTTTGTTCATAAACGCGGGG
TTCGGTCCCAGGGCTGGCACTCTGTCGATACCCCACCGAGACCCCATTGGGGCCAATACGCCCGCGTTTC
TTCCTTTTCCCCACCCCACCCCCCAAGTTCGGGTGAAGGCCCAGGGCTCGCAGCCAACGTCGGGGCGGCA
GGCCCTGCCATAGCCTCAGGTTACTCATATATACTTTAGATTGATTTAAAACTTCATTTTTAATTTAAAA
GGATCTAGGTGAAGATCCTTTTTGATAATCTCATGACCAAAATCCCTTAACGTGAGTTTTCGTTCCACTG
AGCGTCAGACCCCGTAGAAAAGATCAAAGGATCTTCTTGAGATCCTTTTTTTCTGCGCGTAATCTGCTGC
TTGCAAACAAAAAAACCACCGCTACCAGCGGTGGTTTGTTTGCCGGATCAAGAGCTACCAACTCTTTTTC
CGAAGGTAACTGGCTTCAGCAGAGCGCAGATACCAAATACTGTTCTTCTAGTGTAGCCGTAGTTAGGCCA
CCACTTCAAGAACTCTGTAGCACCGCCTACATACCTCGCTCTGCTAATCCTGTTACCAGTGGCTGCTGCC
AGTGGCGATAAGTCGTGTCTTACCGGGTTGGACTCAAGACGATAGTTACCGGATAAGGCGCAGCGGTCGG
GCTGAACGGGGGGTTCGTGCACACAGCCCAGCTTGGAGCGAACGACCTACACCGAACTGAGATACCTACA
GCGTGAGCTATGAGAAAGCGCCACGCTTCCCGAAGGGAGAAAGGCGGACAGGTATCCGGTAAGCGGCAGG
GTCGGAACAGGAGAGCGCACGAGGGAGCTTCCAGGGGGAAACGCCTGGTATCTTTATAGTCCTGTCGGGT
TTCGCCACCTCTGACTTGAGCGTCGATTTTTGTGATGCTCGTCAGGGGGGCGGAGCCTATGGAAAAACGC
CAGCAACGCGGCCTTTTTACGGTTCCTGGCCTTTTGCTGGCCTTTTGCTCACATGTTCTTTCCTGCGTTA
TCCCCTGATTCTGTGGATAACCGTATTACCGCCATGCAT
Features (pLannotate 1.2.2; 16 found; start..end, strand, type, name):
     61..364     +  enhancer       CMV enhancer: human cytomegalovirus immediate early enhancer
    365..568     +  promoter       CMV promoter: human cytomegalovirus (CMV) immediate early promoter
    613..1320    +  CDS            mCherry: mCherry is a basic (constitutively fluorescent) red fluorescent protein published in 2004, derived from Discosoma sp.. It is reported to be a very rapidly-maturing monomer with low acid sensitivity.
   1321..1339    +  misc_feature   MCS (fragment): multiple cloning site
   1375..2202    +  CDS            Capzb: CAPZB_MOUSE - Also known as Cappb1. Experimental evidence at protein level: Swiss-Prot protein existence level 1. F-actin-capping proteins bind in a Ca(2+)-independent manner to the fast growing ends of actin filaments (barbed end) thereby blocking the exchange of subunits at these ends. Unlike other capping proteins (such as gelsolin and severin), these proteins do not sever actin filaments. Isoform 3 may play a role in spermatogenesis. Alternatively, may play a role in later maturation steps such as capacitation and fertilization which involve changes of membrane domains. Plays a role in the
   2206..2242    +  misc_feature   MCS (fragment): multiple cloning site
   2259..2343    +  CDS            large T antigen (fragment): large T antigen from SV40 (simian virus 40)
   2366..2487    +  polyA_signal   SV40 poly(A) signal: SV40 polyadenylation signal
   2521..2949    -  rep_origin     f1 ori (sequence partly withheld): f1 bacteriophage origin of replication; arrow indicates direction of (+) strand synthesis
   2976..3080    +  promoter       AmpR promoter: bla
   3082..3439    +  promoter       SV40 promoter: SV40 enhancer and early promoter
   3474..4268    +  CDS            NeoR/KanR: aminoglycoside phosphotransferase from Tn5; aph(3')-II (or nptII); confers resistance to neomycin, kanamycin, and G418 (Geneticin®)
   4289..4441    +  CDS            ble (fragment): BLE_KLEPN - Experimental evidence at protein level: Swiss-Prot protein existence level 1. Binding protein with a strong affinity to the bleomycin family of antibiotics. Binds to CL990; an antimitotic-antibiotic compound. From Klebsiella pneumoniae.
   4500..4547    +  polyA_signal   HSV TK poly(A) signal: herpes simplex virus thymidine kinase polyadenylation signal (Cole and Stacy, 1985)
   4638..4654    -  polyA_signal   bGH poly(A) signal (fragment): bovine growth hormone polyadenylation signal
   4876..5464    +  rep_origin     ori: high-copy-number ColE1/pMB1/pBR322/pUC origin of replication
