[The description below was written by a language model from this plasmid's Addgene catalogue record and pLannotate feature annotations shown in this document.]
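Description:
mCherry-MCPB1-C-18 is a mammalian expression plasmid built on the mCherry-C1 backbone that produces mouse actin capping protein beta 1 (Capzb, also called Cappb1) fused to the red fluorescent protein mCherry. The human cytomegalovirus immediate early enhancer and promoter drive a single open reading frame in which mCherry sits at the N terminus, followed by a short stretch derived from the multiple cloning site that acts as a linker, and then the Capzb coding sequence. The "C-18" in the name probably refers to this C1-type arrangement and the linker length, although the record does not say so. The transcript is terminated by the SV40 polyadenylation signal. The cloning method used to insert the gene is not recorded.

The plasmid replicates in E. coli at high copy from a ColE1/pUC-type origin, and it also carries an f1 phage origin. One NeoR/KanR gene (Tn5 aminoglycoside phosphotransferase) provides selection in both hosts. A bacterial promoter drives it to give kanamycin resistance in E. coli, and the SV40 enhancer/early promoter, paired with an HSV TK polyadenylation signal, drives it to give G418 resistance in mammalian cells. The short large T antigen, ble and bGH poly(A) annotations are fragmentary matches within backbone sequence rather than functional elements.

Capping protein binds the fast-growing barbed ends of actin filaments and blocks subunit exchange there. The fusion therefore serves as a localization marker for capping protein and actin filament ends in transfected cells, imaged by fluorescence microscopy with excitation near 587 nm and emission near 610 nm.
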