Addgene plasmid #55081: mCherry-MCPB1-C-18
Purpose: Localization: Actin Capping Protein , Excitation: 587, Emission: 610
Depositing lab: Michael Davidson. Depositing organization: Florida State University, Tallahassee.
Backbone
  Vector backbone: mCherry-C1
  Backbone size w/o insert (bp): 4750
  Vector type: Mammalian Expression
  Selectable markers: Neomycin (select with G418)
Growth in bacteria
  Bacterial resistance: Kanamycin, 50 μg/mL
  Growth temperature: 37°C
  Growth strain: DH5alpha
  Copy number: High Copy
Gene/Insert
  Gene/Insert name: MCPB1 (alt names: Mouse capping protein beta 1; NM_001037761)
  Species: M. musculus (mouse)
  Promoter: CMV
  Tag / fusion protein: mCherry (N terminal on backbone)
  Cloning method: Unknown
  Sequencing primers: 5′ CMV-F; 3′ SV40pA-R
Terms and licenses: Academic/Nonprofit Terms; Industry Terms: Not Available to Industry
Depositor comments: M. musculus (mouse) capping protein beta 1 . Excitation = 587; Emission = 610
How to cite: mCherry-MCPB1-C-18 was a gift from Michael Davidson (Addgene plasmid # 55081 ; http://n2t.net/addgene:55081 ; RRID:Addgene_55081)
