>Addgene plasmid #55081 | mCherry-MCPB1-C-18 | depositor partial sequence | sequence record 85465 | insert sequence
CGTCAGATCCGCTAGCGCTACCGGTCGCCACCATGGTGAGCAAGGGCGAGGAGGATAACATGGCCATCAT
CAAGGAGTTCATGCGCTTCAAGGTGCACATGGAGGGCTCCGTGAACGGCCACGAGTTCGAGATCGAGGGC
GAGGGCGAGGGCCGCCCCTACGAGGGCACCCAGACCGCCAAGCTGAAGGTGACCAAGGGTGGCCCCCTGC
CCTTCGCCTGGGACATCCTGTCCCCTCAGTTCATGTACGGCTCCAAGGCCTACGTGAAGCACCCCGCCGA
CATCCCCGACTACTTGAAGCTGTCCTTCCCCGAGGGCTTCAAGTGGGAGCGCGTGATGAACTTCGAGGAC
GGCGGCGTGGTGACCGTGACCCAGGACTCCTCCCTGCAGGACGGCGAGTTCATCTACAAGGTGAAGCTGC
GCGGCACCAACTTCCCCTCCGACGGCCCCGTAATGCAGAAGAAGACCATGGGCTGGGAGGCCTCCTCCGA
GCGGATGTACCCCGAGGACGGCGCCCTGAAGGGCGAGATCAAGCAGAGGCTGAAGCTGAAGGACGGCGGC
CACTACGACGCTGAGGTCAAGACCACCTACAAGGCCAAGAAGCCCGTGCAGCTGCCCGGCGCCTACAACG
TCAACATCAAGTTGGACATCACCTCCCACAACGAGGACTACACCATCGTGGAACAGTACGAACGCGCCGA
GGGCCGCCACTCCACCGGCGGCATGGACGAGCTGTACAAGTCCGGACTCAGATCTCGAGAGTCCAGTGGA
TATTCGTCTCGGTCGGGTGGAAGCAGCGATCAGCAGCTGGACTGCGCCTTGGACCTGATGAGGCGCCTGC
CTCCACAGCAGATTGAGAAGAACCTCAGCGATCTGATCGACCTGGTCCCCAGTCTGTGTGAAGATCTCCT
GTCATCTGTTGACCAGCCCCTGAAAATTGCCAGAGACAAGGTGGTGGGCAAGGATTACCTTTTGTGTGAC
TACAACAGAGACGGGGACTCCTATAGGTCACCGTGGAGTAACAAGTATGACCCTCCTTTGGAAGATGGGG
CCATGCCATCTGCTCGGCTCAGAAAGCTGGAGGTAGAGGCCAACAATGCCTTCGACCAATACCGAGACCT
GTATTTTGAAGGTGGGGTCTCATCAGTCTACCTCTGGGATCTTGATCATGGCTTTGCTGGAGTGATCCTC
ATAAAGAAAGCTGGAGATGGATCCAAGAAGATCAAAGGCTGCTGGGATTCCATCCACGTGGTGGAAGTGC
AGGAGAAGTCCAGCGGCCGTACTGCCCATTACAAGTTGACCTCCACGGTGATGCTATGGCTGCAAACCAA
CAAATCCGGCTCGGGCACCATGAACCTGGGAGGCAGCCTAACCAGACAGATGGAGAAAGACGAAACTGTG
AGTGACTGTTCCCCACACATAGCCAACATCGGGCGCCTGGTGGAGGACATGGAAAACAAAATCCGAAGCA
CGCTGAATGAGATCTACTTTGGAAAAACAAAGGACATCGTCAACGGGCTGAGATCTCTTGATGCTATCCC
CGACAACCACAAGTTTAAGCAGTTGCAGAGGGAACTTTCTCAAGTGCTGACCCAGCGCCAGGTCTACATC
CAGCCTGATAATTGAGAATTCTGCAGTCGACGGTACCGCGGGCCCGGGATCCACCGGATCTAGATAACTG
ATCATAATC
